>Addgene plasmid #106847 | gh186 | addgene full sequence | sequence record 242886 | Addgene NGS Result
GAGGGCCTATTTCCCATGATTCCTTCATATTTGCATATACGATACAAGGCTGTTAGAGAGATAATTGGAA
TTAATTTGACTGTAAACACAAAGATATTAGTACAAAATACGTGACGTAGAAAGTAATAATTTCTTGGGTA
GTTTGCAGTTTTAAAATTATGTTTTAAAATGGACTATCATATGCTTACCGTAACTTGAAAGTATTTCGAT
TTCTTGGCTTTATATATCTTGTGGAAAGGACGAAACACCGCAGTCCACAACGCTGAACCGGTTTTAGAGC
TAGAAATAGCAAGTTAAAATAAGGCTAGTCCGTTATCAACTTGAAAAAGTGGCACCGAGTCGGTGCTTTT
TTTGGTACCTGGAGCACAAGACTGGCCTCATGGGCCTTCCGCTCACTGCCCGCTTTCCAGTCGGGAAACC
TGTCGTGCCAGCTGCATTAACATGGTCATAGCTGTTTCCTTGCGTATTGGGCGCTCTCCGCTTCCTCGCT
CACTGACTCGCTGCGCTCGGTCGTTCGGGTAAAGCCTGGGGTGCCTAATGAGCAAAAGGCCAGCAAAAGG
CCAGGAACCGTAAAAAGGCCGCGTTGCTGGCGTTTTTCCATAGGCTCCGCCCCCCTGACGAGCATCACAA
AAATCGACGCTCAAGTCAGAGGTGGCGAAACCCGACAGGACTATAAAGATACCAGGCGTTTCCCCCTGGA
AGCTCCCTCGTGCGCTCTCCTGTTCCGACCCTGCCGCTTACCGGATACCTGTCCGCCTTTCTCCCTTCGG
GAAGCGTGGCGCTTTCTCATAGCTCACGCTGTAGGTATCTCAGTTCGGTGTAGGTCGTTCGCTCCAAGCT
GGGCTGTGTGCACGAACCCCCCGTTCAGCCCGACCGCTGCGCCTTATCCGGTAACTATCGTCTTGAGTCC
AACCCGGTAAGACACGACTTATCGCCACTGGCAGCAGCCACTGGTAACAGGATTAGCAGAGCGAGGTATG
TAGGCGGTGCTACAGAGTTCTTGAAGTGGTGGCCTAACTACGGCTACACTAGAAGAACAGTATTTGGTAT
CTGCGCTCTGCTGAAGCCAGTTACCTTCGGAAAAAGAGTTGGTAGCTCTTGATCCGGCAAACAAACCACC
GCTGGTAGCGGTGGTTTTTTTGTTTGCAAGCAGCAGATTACGCGCAGAAAAAAAGGATCTCAAGAAGATC
CTTTGATCTTTTCTACGGGGTCTGACGCTCAGTGGAACGAAAACTCACGTTAAGGGATTTTGGTCATGAG
ATTATCAAAAAGGATCTTCACCTAGATCCTTTTAAATTAAAAATGAAGTTTTAAATCAATCTAAAGTATA
TATGAGTAAACTTGGTCTGACAGTTACCAATGCTTAATCAGTGAGGCACCTATCTCAGCGATCTGTCTAT
TTCGTTCATCCATAGTTGCCTGACTCCCCGTCGTGTAGATAACTACGATACGGGAGGGCTTACCATCTGG
CCCCAGTGCTGCAATGATACCGCGAGAACCACGCTCACCGGCTCCAGATTTATCAGCAATAAACCAGCCA
GCCGGAAGGGCCGAGCGCAGAAGTGGTCCTGCAACTTTATCCGCCTCCATCCAGTCTATTAATTGTTGCC
GGGAAGCTAGAGTAAGTAGTTCGCCAGTTAATAGTTTGCGCAACGTTGTTGCCATTGCTACAGGCATCGT
GGTGTCACGCTCGTCGTTTGGTATGGCTTCATTCAGCTCCGGTTCCCAACGATCAAGGCGAGTTACATGA
TCCCCCATGTTGTGCAAAAAAGCGGTTAGCTCCTTCGGTCCTCCGATCGTTGTCAGAAGTAAGTTGGCCG
CAGTGTTATCACTCATGGTTATGGCAGCACTGCATAATTCTCTTACTGTCATGCCATCCGTAAGATGCTT
TTCTGTGACTGGTGAGTACTCAACCAAGTCATTCTGAGAATAGTGTATGCGGCGACCGAGTTGCTCTTGC
CCGGCGTCAATACGGGATAATACCGCGCCACATAGCAGAACTTTAAAAGTGCTCATCATTGGAAAACGTT
CTTCGGGGCGAAAACTCTCAAGGATCTTACCGCTGTTGAGATCCAGTTCGATGTAACCCACTCGTGCACC
CAACTGATCTTCAGCATCTTTTACTTTCACCAGCGTTTCTGGGTGAGCAAAAACAGGAAGGCAAAATGCC
GCAAAAAAGGGAATAAGGGCGACACGGAAATGTTGAATACTCATACTCTTCCTTTTTCAATATTATTGAA
GCATTTATCAGGGTTATTGTCTCATGAGCGGATACATATTTGAATGTATTTAGAAAAATAAACAAATAGG
GGTTCCGCGCACATTTCCCCGAAAAGTGCCACCTAAATTGTAAGCGTTAATATTTTGTTAAAATTCGCGT
TAAATTTTTGTTAAATCAGCTCATTTTTTAACCAATAGGCCGAAATCGGCAAAATCCCTTATAAATCAAA
AGAATAGACCGAGATAGGGTTGAGTGGCCGCTACAGGGCGCTCCCATTCGCCATTCAGGCTGCGCAACTG
TTGGGAAGGGCGTTTCGGTGCGGGCCTCTTCGCTATTACGCCAGCTGGCGAAAGGGGGATGTGCTGCAAG
GCGATTAAGTTGGGTAACGCCAGGGTTTTCCCAGTCACGACGTTGTAAAACGACGGCCAGTGAGCGCGAC
GTAATACGACTCACTATAGGGCGAATTGGCGGAAGGCCGTCAAGGCCACGTGTCTTGTCCAGAGCTCGAT
ATCGAATTAATTC
Features (pLannotate 1.2.2; 10 found; start..end, strand, type, name):
      1..241     +  promoter       U6 promoter: RNA polymerase III promoter for human U6 snRNA
    271..346     +  misc_RNA       gRNA scaffold: guide RNA scaffold for the Streptococcus pyogenes CRISPR/Cas9 system
    393..440     -  CDS            lacI (fragment): lac repressor; lacI; The lac repressor binds to the lac operator to inhibit transcription in E. coli. This inhibition can be relieved by adding lactose or isopropyl-β-D-thiogalactopyranoside (IPTG).
    477..517     -  rep_origin     RSF ori (fragment): Plasmids containing the RSF 1030 origin of replication can be propagated in E. coli cells that contain additional plasmids with compatible origins.
    595..1183    -  rep_origin     ori: high-copy-number ColE1/pMB1/pBR322/pUC origin of replication
   1354..2214    -  CDS            AmpR: β-lactamase; bla; confers resistance to ampicillin, carbenicillin, and related antibiotics
   2215..2319    -  promoter       AmpR promoter: bla
   2345..2476    -  rep_origin     M13 ori (fragment): M13 bacteriophage origin of replication; arrow indicates direction of (+) strand synthesis
   2497..2653    -  CDS            lacZα (fragment): LacZα fragment of β-galactosidase; lacZ fragment
   2662..2680    +  promoter       T7 promoter: promoter for bacteriophage T7 RNA polymerase
