[The description below was written by a language model from this plasmid's Addgene catalogue record and pLannotate feature annotations shown in this document.]
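Description:
gh186 is a small mammalian guide RNA expression plasmid built on the EPB104 backbone and designed to deliver a single CRISPR/Cas9 guide against human B3GNTL1, a gene annotated among the beta-1,3-N-acetylglucosaminyltransferase-like family. It belongs to a validated gRNA collection covering the human glycosyltransferase genes. The sequenced record is about 2.7 kb. It is maintained in E. coli through a high-copy ColE1/pUC-type origin and selected with ampicillin via the β-lactamase gene and its native promoter.

The functional cassette is simple. A human U6 promoter, recognised by RNA polymerase III, sits directly upstream of a short gap that accommodates the 20-nucleotide targeting spacer, followed by the Streptococcus pyogenes guide RNA scaffold. Transcription therefore yields a complete single guide RNA able to direct SpCas9 to the B3GNTL1 locus. The plasmid carries no Cas9 coding sequence and no mammalian selection marker or reporter in the annotated features, so the nuclease must be supplied separately, for example from a co-transfected plasmid or a Cas9-expressing cell line. The restriction sites used to insert the spacer are not recorded.

The remaining annotations are short fragments of lacI, an RSF origin, an M13 origin and lacZα. These look like cloning-vector remnants rather than functional elements. A T7 promoter lies shortly upstream of the U6 promoter on the circular map, which fits the T7-based primer listed for sequencing. Typical use is transient transfection into human cells to knock out or edit B3GNTL1 in studies of glycosylation.
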