Addgene plasmid #106847: gh186
Purpose: expression of gRNA targeting B3GNTL1
Depositing lab: Eric-Paul Bennett. Depositing organization: University of Copenhagen. Publication: A validated gRNA library for CRISPR/Cas9 targeting of the human glycosyltransferase genome. Narimatsu Y, Joshi HJ, Zhang Y, Gomes C, Chen YH, Lorenzetti F, Furukawa S, Schjoldager K, Hansen L, Clausen H, Bennett EP, Wandall HH. Glycobiology. 2018 Jan 5. pii: 4791732. doi: 10.1093/glycob/cwx101. PubMed 29315387.
Backbone
  Vector backbone: EPB104
  Backbone manufacturer: Eric-Paul Bennett (Addgene plasmid # 68369)
  Backbone size w/o insert (bp): 2376
  Vector type: Mammalian Expression
Growth in bacteria
  Bacterial resistance: Ampicillin, 100 μg/mL
  Growth temperature: 37°C
  Growth strain: DH5alpha
  Copy number: High Copy
Gene/Insert
  Gene/Insert name: B3GNTL1
  gRNA/shRNA sequence: CAGTCCACAACGCTGAACCG
  Species: H. sapiens (human)
  Entrez Gene: B3GNTL1 (a.k.a. 3-Gn-T8, B3GNT8, BGnT-8, beta-1, beta3Gn-T8, beta3GnTL1)
  Cloning method: Restriction Enzyme; 5′ cloning site unknown (unknown if destroyed); 3′ cloning site unknown (unknown if destroyed)
  Sequencing primers: 5′ T7NP
Terms and licenses: Academic/Nonprofit Terms; Industry Terms: Not Available to Industry
How to cite: gh186 was a gift from Eric-Paul Bennett (Addgene plasmid # 106847 ; http://n2t.net/addgene:106847 ; RRID:Addgene_106847)
